>Addgene plasmid #101181 | MMW3689 - human expression plasmid for SpCas9 Cluster 1 Q695 + Q926A | addgene full sequence | sequence record 194030 | Addgene NGS Result
ATATGCCAAGTACGCCCCCTATTGACGTCAATGACGGTAAATGGCCCGCCTGGCATTATGCCCAGTACAT
GACCTTATGGGACTTTCCTACTTGGCAGTACATCTACGTATTAGTCATCGCTATTACCATGGTGATGCGG
TTTTGGCAGTACATCAATGGGCGTGGATAGCGGTTTGACTCACGGGGATTTCCAAGTCTCCACCCCATTG
ACGTCAATGGGAGTTTGTTTTGGCACCAAAATCAACGGGACTTTCCAAAATGTCGTAACAACTCCGCCCC
ATTGACGCAAATGGGCGGTAGGCGTGTACGGTGGGAGGTCTATATAAGCAGAGCTGGTTTAGTGAACCGT
CAGATCCGCTAGAGATCCGCGGCCGCTAATACGACTCACTATAGGGAGAGCCGCCACCATGGATAAAAAG
TATTCTATTGGTTTAGACATCGGCACTAATTCCGTTGGATGGGCTGTCATAACCGATGAATACAAAGTAC
CTTCAAAGAAATTTAAGGTGTTGGGGAACACAGACCGTCATTCGATTAAAAAGAATCTTATCGGTGCCCT
CCTATTCGATAGTGGCGAAACGGCAGAGGCGACTCGCCTGAAACGAACCGCTCGGAGAAGGTATACACGT
CGCAAGAACCGAATATGTTACTTACAAGAAATTTTTAGCAATGAGATGGCCAAAGTTGACGATTCTTTCT
TTCACCGTTTGGAAGAGTCCTTCCTTGTCGAAGAGGACAAGAAACATGAACGGCACCCCATCTTTGGAAA
CATAGTAGATGAGGTGGCATATCATGAAAAGTACCCAACGATTTATCACCTCAGAAAAAAGCTAGTTGAC
TCAACTGATAAAGCGGACCTGAGGTTAATCTACTTGGCTCTTGCCCATATGATAAAGTTCCGTGGGCACT
TTCTCATTGAGGGTGATCTAAATCCGGACAACTCGGATGTCGACAAACTGTTCATCCAGTTAGTACAAAC
CTATAATCAGTTGTTTGAAGAGAACCCTATAAATGCAAGTGGCGTGGATGCGAAGGCTATTCTTAGCGCC
CGCCTCTCTAAATCCCGACGGCTAGAAAACCTGATCGCACAATTACCCGGAGAGAAGAAAAATGGGTTGT
TCGGTAACCTTATAGCGCTCTCACTAGGCCTGACACCAAATTTTAAGTCGAACTTCGACTTAGCTGAAGA
TGCCAAATTGCAGCTTAGTAAGGACACGTACGATGACGATCTCGACAATCTACTGGCACAAATTGGAGAT
CAGTATGCGGACTTATTTTTGGCTGCCAAAAACCTTAGCGATGCAATCCTCCTATCTGACATACTGAGAG
TTAATACTGAGATTACCAAGGCGCCGTTATCCGCTTCAATGATCAAAAGGTACGATGAACATCACCAAGA
CTTGACACTTCTCAAGGCCCTAGTCCGTCAGCAACTGCCTGAGAAATATAAGGAAATATTCTTTGATCAG
TCGAAAAACGGGTACGCAGGTTATATTGACGGCGGAGCGAGTCAAGAGGAATTCTACAAGTTTATCAAAC
CCATATTAGAGAAGATGGATGGGACGGAAGAGTTGCTTGTAAAACTCAATCGCGAAGATCTACTGCGAAA
GCAGCGGACTTTCGACAACGGTAGCATTCCACATCAAATCCACTTAGGCGAATTGCATGCTATACTTAGA
AGGCAGGAGGATTTTTATCCGTTCCTCAAAGACAATCGTGAAAAGATTGAGAAAATCCTAACCTTTCGCA
TACCTTACTATGTGGGACCCCTGGCCCGAGGGAACTCTCGGTTCGCATGGATGACAAGAAAGTCCGAAGA
AACGATTACTCCATGGAATTTTGAGGAAGTTGTCGATAAAGGTGCGTCAGCTCAATCGTTCATCGAGAGG
ATGACCAACTTTGACAAGAATTTACCGAACGAAAAAGTATTGCCTAAGCACAGTTTACTTTACGAGTATT
TCACAGTGTACAATGAACTCACGAAAGTTAAGTATGTCACTGAGGGCATGCGTAAACCCGCCTTTCTAAG
CGGAGAACAGAAGAAAGCAATAGTAGATCTGTTATTCAAGACCAACCGCAAAGTGACAGTTAAGCAATTG
AAAGAGGACTACTTTAAGAAAATTGAATGCTTCGATTCTGTCGAGATCTCCGGGGTAGAAGATCGATTTA
ATGCGTCACTTGGTACGTATCATGACCTCCTAAAGATAATTAAAGATAAGGACTTCCTGGATAACGAAGA
GAATGAAGATATCTTAGAAGATATAGTGTTGACTCTTACCCTCTTTGAAGATCGGGAAATGATTGAGGAA
AGACTAAAAACATACGCTCACCTGTTCGACGATAAGGTTATGAAACAGTTAAAGAGGCGTCGCTATACGG
GCTGGGGACGATTGTCGCGGAAACTTATCAACGGGATAAGAGACAAGCAAAGTGGTAAAACTATTCTCGA
TTTTCTAAAGAGCGACGGCTTCGCCAATAGGGCCTTTGCACAGCTGATCGCTGATGACTCTTTAACCTTC
AAAGAGGATATACAAAAGGCACAGGTTTCCGGACAAGGGGACTCATTGCACGAACATATTGCGAATCTTG
CTGGTTCGCCAGCCATCAAAAAGGGCATACTCCAGACAGTCAAAGTAGTGGATGAGCTAGTTAAGGTCAT
GGGACGTCACAAACCGGAAAACATTGTAATCGAGATGGCACGCGAAAATCAAACGACTCAGAAGGGGCAA
AAAAACAGTCGAGAGCGGATGAAGAGAATAGAAGAGGGTATTAAAGAACTGGGCAGCCAGATCTTAAAGG
AGCATCCTGTGGAAAATACCCAATTGCAGAACGAGAAACTTTACCTCTATTACCTACAAAATGGAAGGGA
CATGTATGTTGATCAGGAACTGGACATAAACCGTTTATCTGATTACGACGTCGATCACATTGTACCCCAA
TCCTTTTTGAAGGACGATTCAATCGACAATAAAGTGCTTACACGCTCGGATAAGAACCGAGGGAAAAGTG
ACAATGTTCCAAGCGAGGAAGTCGTAAAGAAAATGAAGAACTATTGGCGGCAGCTCCTAAATGCGAAACT
GATAACGCAAAGAAAGTTCGATAACTTAACTAAAGCTGAGAGGGGTGGCTTGTCTGAACTTGACAAGGCC
GGATTTATTAAACGTCAGCTCGTGGAAACCCGCGCCATCACAAAGCATGTTGCGCAGATACTAGATTCCC
GAATGAATACGAAATACGACGAGAACGATAAGCTGATTCGGGAAGTCAAAGTAATCACTTTAAAGTCAAA
ATTGGTGTCGGACTTCAGAAAGGATTTTCAATTCTATAAAGTTAGGGAGATAAATAACTACCACCATGCG
CACGACGCTTATCTTAATGCCGTCGTAGGGACCGCACTCATTAAGAAATACCCGAAGCTAGAAAGTGAGT
TTGTGTATGGTGATTACAAAGTTTATGACGTCCGTAAGATGATCGCGAAAAGCGAACAGGAGATAGGCAA
GGCTACAGCCAAATACTTCTTTTATTCTAACATTATGAATTTCTTTAAGACGGAAATCACTCTGGCAAAC
GGAGAGATACGCAAACGACCTTTAATTGAAACCAATGGGGAGACAGGTGAAATCGTATGGGATAAGGGCC
GGGACTTCGCGACGGTGAGAAAAGTTTTGTCCATGCCCCAAGTCAACATAGTAAAGAAAACTGAGGTGCA
GACCGGAGGGTTTTCAAAGGAATCGATTCTTCCAAAAAGGAATAGTGATAAGCTCATCGCTCGTAAAAAG
GACTGGGACCCGAAAAAGTACGGTGGCTTCGATAGCCCTACAGTTGCCTATTCTGTCCTAGTAGTGGCAA
AAGTTGAGAAGGGAAAATCCAAGAAACTGAAGTCAGTCAAAGAATTATTGGGGATAACGATTATGGAGCG
CTCGTCTTTTGAAAAGAACCCCATCGACTTCCTTGAGGCGAAAGGTTACAAGGAAGTAAAAAAGGATCTC
ATAATTAAACTACCAAAGTATAGTCTGTTTGAGTTAGAAAATGGCCGAAAACGGATGTTGGCTAGCGCCG
GAGAGCTTCAAAAGGGGAACGAACTCGCACTACCGTCTAAATACGTGAATTTCCTGTATTTAGCGTCCCA
TTACGAGAAGTTGAAAGGTTCACCTGAAGATAACGAACAGAAGCAACTTTTTGTTGAGCAGCACAAACAT
TATCTCGACGAAATCATAGAGCAAATTTCGGAATTCAGTAAGAGAGTCATCCTAGCTGATGCCAATCTGG
ACAAAGTATTAAGCGCATACAACAAGCACAGGGATAAACCCATACGTGAGCAGGCGGAAAATATTATCCA
TTTGTTTACTCTTACCAACCTCGGCGCTCCAGCCGCATTCAAGTATTTTGACACAACGATAGATCGCAAA
CGATACACTTCTACCAAGGAGGTGCTAGACGCGACACTGATTCACCAATCCATCACGGGATTATATGAAA
CTCGGATAGATTTGTCACAGCTTGGGGGTGACGGATCCCCCAAGAAGAAGAGGAAAGTCTCGAGCGACTA
CAAAGACCATGACGGTGATTATAAAGATCATGACATCGATTACAAGGATGACGATGACAAGGCTGCAGGA
TGACCGGTCATCATCACCATCACCATTGAGTTTAAACCCGCTGATCAGCCTCGACTGTGCCTTCTAGTTG
CCAGCCATCTGTTGTTTGCCCCTCCCCCGTGCCTTCCTTGACCCTGGAAGGTGCCACTCCCACTGTCCTT
TCCTAATAAAATGAGGAAATTGCATCGCATTGTCTGAGTAGGTGTCATTCTATTCTGGGGGGTGGGGTGG
GGCAGGACAGCAAGGGGGAGGATTGGGAAGACAATAGCAGGCATGCTGGGGATGCGGTGGGCTCTATGGC
TTCTGAGGCGGAAAGAACCAGCTGGGGCTCGATACCGTCGACCTCTAGCTAGAGCTTGGCGTAATCATGG
TCATAGCTGTTTCCTGTGTGAAATTGTTATCCGCTCACAATTCCACACAACATACGAGCCGGAAGCATAA
AGTGTAAAGCCTAGGGTGCCTAATGAGTGAGCTAACTCACATTAATTGCGTTGCGCTCACTGCCCGCTTT
CCAGTCGGGAAACCTGTCGTGCCAGCTGCATTAATGAATCGGCCAACGCGCGGGGAGAGGCGGTTTGCGT
ATTGGGCGCTCTTCCGCTTCCTCGCTCACTGACTCGCTGCGCTCGGTCGTTCGGCTGCGGCGAGCGGTAT
CAGCTCACTCAAAGGCGGTAATACGGTTATCCACAGAATCAGGGGATAACGCAGGAAAGAACATGTGAGC
AAAAGGCCAGCAAAAGGCCAGGAACCGTAAAAAGGCCGCGTTGCTGGCGTTTTTCCATAGGCTCCGCCCC
CCTGACGAGCATCACAAAAATCGACGCTCAAGTCAGAGGTGGCGAAACCCGACAGGACTATAAAGATACC
AGGCGTTTCCCCCTGGAAGCTCCCTCGTGCGCTCTCCTGTTCCGACCCTGCCGCTTACCGGATACCTGTC
CGCCTTTCTCCCTTCGGGAAGCGTGGCGCTTTCTCATAGCTCACGCTGTAGGTATCTCAGTTCGGTGTAG
GTCGTTCGCTCCAAGCTGGGCTGTGTGCACGAACCCCCCGTTCAGCCCGACCGCTGCGCCTTATCCGGTA
ACTATCGTCTTGAGTCCAACCCGGTAAGACACGACTTATCGCCACTGGCAGCAGCCACTGGTAACAGGAT
TAGCAGAGCGAGGTATGTAGGCGGTGCTACAGAGTTCTTGAAGTGGTGGCCTAACTACGGCTACACTAGA
AGAACAGTATTTGGTATCTGCGCTCTGCTGAAGCCAGTTACCTTCGGAAAAAGAGTTGGTAGCTCTTGAT
CCGGCAAACAAACCACCGCTGGTAGCGGTGGTTTTTTTGTTTGCAAGCAGCAGATTACGCGCAGAAAAAA
AGGATCTCAAGAAGATCCTTTGATCTTTTCTACGGGGTCTGACGCTCAGTGGAACGAAAACTCACGTTAA
GGGATTTTGGTCATGAGATTATCAAAAAGGATCTTCACCTAGATCCTTTTAAATTAAAAATGAAGTTTTA
AATCAATCTAAAGTATATATGAGTAAACTTGGTCTGACAGTTACCAATGCTTAATCAGTGAGGCACCTAT
CTCAGCGATCTGTCTATTTCGTTCATCCATAGTTGCCTGACTCCCCGTCGTGTAGATAACTACGATACGG
GAGGGCTTACCATCTGGCCCCAGTGCTGCAATGATACCGCGAGACCCACGCTCACCGGCTCCAGATTTAT
CAGCAATAAACCAGCCAGCCGGAAGGGCCGAGCGCAGAAGTGGTCCTGCAACTTTATCCGCCTCCATCCA
GTCTATTAATTGTTGCCGGGAAGCTAGAGTAAGTAGTTCGCCAGTTAATAGTTTGCGCAACGTTGTTGCC
ATTGCTACAGGCATCGTGGTGTCACGCTCGTCGTTTGGTATGGCTTCATTCAGCTCCGGTTCCCAACGAT
CAAGGCGAGTTACATGATCCCCCATGTTGTGCAAAAAAGCGGTTAGCTCCTTCGGTCCTCCGATCGTTGT
CAGAAGTAAGTTGGCCGCAGTGTTATCACTCATGGTTATGGCAGCACTGCATAATTCTCTTACTGTCATG
CCATCCGTAAGATGCTTTTCTGTGACTGGTGAGTACTCAACCAAGTCATTCTGAGAATAGTGTATGCGGC
GACCGAGTTGCTCTTGCCCGGCGTCAATACGGGATAATACCGCGCCACATAGCAGAACTTTAAAAGTGCT
CATCATTGGAAAACGTTCTTCGGGGCGAAAACTCTCAAGGATCTTACCGCTGTTGAGATCCAGTTCGATG
TAACCCACTCGTGCACCCAACTGATCTTCAGCATCTTTTACTTTCACCAGCGTTTCTGGGTGAGCAAAAA
CAGGAAGGCAAAATGCCGCAAAAAAGGGAATAAGGGCGACACGGAAATGTTGAATACTCATACTCTTCCT
TTTTCAATATTATTGAAGCATTTATCAGGGTTATTGTCTCATGAGCGGATACATATTTGAATGTATTTAG
AAAAATAAACAAATAGGGGTTCCGCGCACATTTCCCCGAAAAGTGCCACCTGACGTCGACGGATCGGGAG
ATCGATCTCCCGATCCCCTAGGGTCGACTCTCAGTACAATCTGCTCTGATGCCGCATAGTTAAGCCAGTA
TCTGCTCCCTGCTTGTGTGTTGGAGGTCGCTGAGTAGTGCGCGAGCAAAATTTAAGCTACAACAAGGCAA
GGCTTGACCGACAATTGCATGAAGAATCTGCTTAGGGTTAGGCGTTTTGCGCTGCTTCGCGATGTACGGG
CCAGATATACGCGTTGACATTGATTATTGACTAGTTATTAATAGTAATCAATTACGGGGTCATTAGTTCA
TAGCCCATATATGGAGTTCCGCGTTACATAACTTACGGTAAATGGCCCGCCTGGCTGACCGCCCAACGAC
CCCCGCCCATTGACGTCAATAATGACGTATGTTCCCATAGTAACGCCAATAGGGACTTTCCATTGACGTC
AATGGGTGGAGTATTTACGGTAAACTGCCCACTTGGCAGTACATCAAGTGTATC
Features (pLannotate 1.2.2; 16 found; start..end, strand, type, name):
    132..335     +  promoter       CMV promoter: human cytomegalovirus (CMV) immediate early promoter
    377..395     +  promoter       T7 promoter: promoter for bacteriophage T7 RNA polymerase
    409..4512    +  CDS            Cas9 VQR: Streptococcus pyogenes Cas9 endonuclease with the D1135V/R1335Q/T1337R mutations has an altered recognition specificity for the protospacer adjacent motif (PAM) (Kleinstiver et al., 2015)
   4546..4611    +  CDS            3xFLAG: three tandem FLAG® epitope tags, followed by an enterokinase cleavage site
   4675..4899    +  polyA_signal   bGH poly(A) signal: bovine growth hormone polyadenylation signal
   4903..4924    +  promoter       SV40 promoter (fragment): SV40 enhancer and early promoter
   4929..4945    +  misc_feature   MCS (fragment): pBluescript multiple cloning site
   4994..5010    -  protein_bind   lac operator: The lac repressor binds to the lac operator to inhibit transcription in E. coli. This inhibition can be relieved by adding lactose or isopropyl-β-D-thiogalactopyranoside (IPTG). lac repressor encoded by lacI
   5018..5048    -  promoter       lac promoter: promoter for the E. coli lac operon
   5063..5084    -  protein_bind   CAP binding site: CAP binding activates transcription in the presence of cAMP. E. coli catabolite activator protein
   5097..5189    -  CDS            lacI (fragment): lac repressor; lacI; The lac repressor binds to the lac operator to inhibit transcription in E. coli. This inhibition can be relieved by adding lactose or isopropyl-β-D-thiogalactopyranoside (IPTG).
   5372..5960    -  rep_origin     ori: high-copy-number ColE1/pMB1/pBR322/pUC origin of replication
   6131..6991    -  CDS            AmpR: β-lactamase; bla; confers resistance to ampicillin, carbenicillin, and related antibiotics
   6992..7096    -  promoter       AmpR promoter: bla
   7167..7211    -  misc_feature   bom (fragment): basis of mobility region from pBR322
   7366..131     +  enhancer       CMV enhancer (across the origin): human cytomegalovirus immediate early enhancer
