[The description below was written by a language model from this plasmid's Addgene catalogue record and pLannotate feature annotations shown in this document.]
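Description:
MMW3689 is a 7.6 kb mammalian expression plasmid built on the JDS246 backbone that drives production of an engineered, human codon-optimised Streptococcus pyogenes Cas9 variant in human cells. It is propagated in E. coli through a high-copy ColE1/pUC-type origin and selected with ampicillin via the β-lactamase gene and its native promoter. Small remnants of lac regulatory elements, a pBluescript polylinker, an SV40 promoter fragment and a bom fragment are carried over from the backbone and have no evident role in the design.

The expression cassette consists of the CMV immediate-early enhancer and promoter (the enhancer spans the sequence origin), followed by a T7 promoter that also permits in vitro transcription. Next comes the 4,104 bp Cas9 open reading frame, fused at its C terminus to an SV40 nuclear localisation signal and a 3xFLAG epitope for nuclear import and immunodetection, and the cassette is terminated by the bovine growth hormone polyadenylation signal. The catalogue entry gives the substitutions as N692A, M694A, H698A and Q926A. This corresponds to a "Cluster 1" set of alanine changes in which Q695 is left as wild type, combined with Q926A. The automated annotation labels the coding sequence as the Cas9 VQR PAM variant, but this looks like a nearest-match assignment. The deposit information mentions no PAM-altering mutations, so the catalogued genotype should be taken as authoritative.

No guide RNA cassette is annotated, so a guide would have to be supplied from a separate construct. The plasmid comes from work on how Cas9 proofreading governs targeting accuracy, and it is suited to comparing the on- and off-target activity of this mutant combination with other Cas9 variants in human cells.
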