Addgene plasmid #101181: MMW3689 - human expression plasmid for SpCas9 Cluster 1 Q695 + Q926A
Purpose: Human expression plasmid for SpCas9 Cluster 1 Q695 + Q926A variant: CMV-T7-hSpCas9-Cluster1Q695+Q926A(N692A, M694A, H698A, Q926A)-NLS(SV40)-3xFLAG
Depositing lab: Jennifer Doudna & Keith Joung. Depositing organization: Massachusetts General Hospital. Publication: Enhanced proofreading governs CRISPR-Cas9 targeting accuracy. Chen JS, Dagdas YS, Kleinstiver BP, Welch MM, Sousa AA, Harrington LB, Sternberg SH, Joung JK, Yildiz A, Doudna JA. Nature. 2017 Sep 20. doi: 10.1038/nature24268. PubMed 28931002.
Backbone
  Vector backbone: JDS246
  Backbone manufacturer: Joung lab (Addgene Plasmid #43861)
  Vector type: Mammalian Expression
Growth in bacteria
  Bacterial resistance: Ampicillin, 100 μg/mL
  Growth temperature: 37°C
  Growth strain: DH5alpha
  Copy number: High Copy
Gene/Insert
  Gene/Insert name: hSpCas9-Cluster1Q695+Q926A(N692A/M694A/H698A/Q926A)
  Species: Synthetic
  Insert size (bp): 4104
  Mutation: N692A/M694A/H698A/Q926A
  Promoter: CMV
  Tag / fusion protein: NLS (SV40) (C terminal on insert); 3x FLAG (C terminal on insert)
  Cloning method: Gibson Cloning
  Sequencing primers: 5′ CMV-F; 3′ BGH-rev
Terms and licenses: Academic/Nonprofit Terms; Industry Terms: Not Available to Industry
How to cite: MMW3689 - human expression plasmid for SpCas9 Cluster 1 Q695 + Q926A was a gift from Jennifer Doudna & Keith Joung (Addgene plasmid # 101181 ; http://n2t.net/addgene:101181 ; RRID:Addgene_101181)
